>Addgene plasmid #78368 | pNX3c-PK3 | depositor full sequence | sequence record 149965 | pNX3c-PK3 sequence 3912 bps
GACGTCTAAGAAACCATTATTATCATGACATTAACCTATAAAAATAGGCGTATCACGAGGCCCTTTCGTC
TCGCGCGTTTCGGTGATGACGGTGAAAACCTCTGACACATGCAGCTCCCGGAGACGGTCACAGCTTGTCT
GTAAGCGGATGCCGGGAGCAGACAAGCCCGTCAGGGCGCGTCAGCGGGTGTTGGCGGGTGTCGGGGCTGG
CTTAACTATGCGGCATCAGAGCAGATTGTACTGAGAGTGCACCATATGGACATATTGTCGTTAGAACGCG
GCTACAATTAATACATAACCTTATGTATCATACACATACGATTTAGGTGACACTATAGAACGCGGCCGCC
AGCTGAAGCTTCGTACGCTGCAGGTCGACGGATCCCCGGGTTAATTAACGCTAGCGGTAAGCCTATTCCT
AACCCTCTTTTGGGTCTCGATTCTACAGGTGGAAAACCAATCCCCAACCCACTCCTCGGCCTTGACTCAA
CTGGCAAACCCATACCAAATCCTTTACTTGGATTAGATAGTACCTCTAGAGATTGAGGCGCGCCACTTCT
AAATAAGCGAATTTCTTATGATTTATGATTTTTATTATTAAATAAGTTATAAAAAAAATAAGTGTATACA
AATTTTAAAGTGACTCTTAGGTTTTAAAACGAAAATTCTTATTCTTGAGTAACTCTTTCCTGTAGGTCAG
GTTGCTTTCTCAGGTATAGTATGAGGTCGCTCTTATTGACCACACCTCTACCGGCAGATCCGCTAGGAGA
TCTGTTTAGCTTGCCTCGTCCCCGCCGGGTCACCCGGCCAGCGACATGGAGGCCCAGAATACCCTCCTTG
ACAGTCTTGACGTGCGCAGCTCAGGGGCATGATGTGACTGTCGCCCGTATATTTAGCCCACACATCCCCA
TGTATAATCATTTGCATCCATACATTTTGATGGCTGCACGGCGCGAAGCAAAAATTACGGCTCCTCGCTG
CAGACCTGCGAGCAGGGAAACGCTCCCCTCACAGACGCGTTGAATTGTCCCCACGCCGCGCCCCTGTAGA
GAAATATAAAAGGTTAGGATTTGCCACTGAGGTTCTTCTTTCATATACTTCCTTTTAAAATCTTGCTAGG
ATACAGTTCTCACATCACATCCGAACATAAACAACCATGGGTACCACTCTTGACGACACGGCTTACCGGT
ACCGCACCAGTGTCCCGGGGGACGCCGAGGCCATCGAGGCACTGGATGGGTCCTTCACCACCGACACCGT
CTTCCGCGTCACCGCCACCGGGGACGGCTTCACCCTGCGGGAGGTGCCGGTGGACCCGCCCCTGACCAAG
GTGTTCCCCGACGACGAATCGGACGACGAATCGGACGACGGGGAGGACGGCGACCCGGACTCCCGGACGT
TCGTCGCGTACGGGGACGACGGCGACCTGGCGGGCTTCGTGGTCGTCTCGTACTCCGGCTGGAACCGCCG
GCTGACCGTCGAGGACATCGAGGTCGCCCCGGAGCACCGGGGGCACGGGGTCGGGCGCGCGTTGATGGGG
CTCGCGACGGAGTTCGCCCGCGAGCGGGGCGCCGGGCACCTCTGGCTGGAGGTCACCAACGTCAACGCAC
CGGCGATCCACGCGTACCGGCGGATGGGGTTCACCCTCTGCGGCCTGGACACCGCCCTGTACGACGGCAC
CGCCTCGGACGGCGAGCAGGCGCTCTACATGAGCATGCCCTGCCCCTAATCAGTACTGACAATAAAAAGA
TTCTTGTTTTCAAGAACTTGTCATTTGTATAGTTTTTTTATATTGTAGTTGTTCTATTTTAATCAAATGT
TAGCGTGATTTATATTTTTTTTCGCCTCGACATCATCTGCCCAGATGCGAAGTTAAGTGCGCAGAAAGTA
ATATCATGCGTCAATCGTATGTGAATGCTGGTCGCTATACTGCTGTCGATTCGATACTAACGCCGCCATC
CAGTGTTAAACGAGCTCGAATTCTAGGCTTCCTCGCTCACTGACTCGCTGCGCTCGGTCGTTCGGCTGCG
GCGAGCGGTATCAGCTCACTCAAAGGCGGTAATACGGTTATCCACAGAATCAGGGGATAACGCAGGAAAG
AACATGTGAGCAAAAGGCCAGCAAAAGGCCAGGAACCGTAAAAAGGCCGCGTTGCTGGCGTTTTTCCATA
GGCTCCGCCCCCCTGACGAGCATCACAAAAATCGACGCTCAAGTCAGAGGTGGCGAAACCCGACAGGACT
ATAAAGATACCAGGCGTTTCCCCCTGGAAGCTCCCTCGTGCGCTCTCCTGTTCCGACCCTGCCGCTTACC
GGATACCTGTCCGCCTTTCTCCCTTCGGGAAGCGTGGCGCTTTCTCAATGCTCACGCTGTAGGTATCTCA
GTTCGGTGTAGGTCGTTCGCTCCAAGCTGGGCTGTGTGCACGAACCCCCCGTTCAGCCCGACCGCTGCGC
CTTATCCGGTAACTATCGTCTTGAGTCCAACCCGGTAAGACACGACTTATCGCCACTGGCAGCAGCCACT
GGTAACAGGATTAGCAGAGCGAGGTATGTAGGCGGTGCTACAGAGTTCTTGAAGTGGTGGCCTAACTACG
GCTACACTAGAAGGACAGTATTTGGTATCTGCGCTCTGCTGAAGCCAGTTACCTTCGGAAAAAGAGTTGG
TAGCTCTTGATCCGGCAAACAAACCACCGCTGGTAGCGGTGGTTTTTTTGTTTGCAAGCAGCAGATTACG
CGCAGAAAAAAAGGATCTCAAGAAGATCCTTTGATCTTTTCTACGGGGTCTGACGCTCAGTGGAACGAAA
ACTCACGTTAAGGGATTTTGGTCATGAGATTATCAAAAAGGATCTTCACCTAGATCCTTTTAAATTAAAA
ATGAAGTTTTAAATCAATCTAAAGTATATATGAGTAAACTTGGTCTGACAGTTACCAATGCTTAATCAGT
GAGGCACCTATCTCAGCGATCTGTCTATTTCGTTCATCCATAGTTGCCTGACTCCCCGTCGTGTAGATAA
CTACGATACGGGAGGGCTTACCATCTGGCCCCAGTGCTGCAATGATACCGCGAGACCCACGCTCACCGGC
TCCAGATTTATCAGCAATAAACCAGCCAGCCGGAAGGGCCGAGCGCAGAAGTGGTCCTGCAACTTTATCC
GCCTCCATCCAGTCTATTAATTGTTGCCGGGAAGCTAGAGTAAGTAGTTCGCCAGTTAATAGTTTGCGCA
ACGTTGTTGCCATTGCTACAGGCATCGTGGTGTCACGCTCGTCGTTTGGTATGGCTTCATTCAGCTCCGG
TTCCCAACGATCAAGGCGAGTTACATGATCCCCCATGTTGTGCAAAAAAGCGGTTAGCTCCTTCGGTCCT
CCGATCGTTGTCAGAAGTAAGTTGGCCGCAGTGTTATCACTCATGGTTATGGCAGCACTGCATAATTCTC
TTACTGTCATGCCATCCGTAAGATGCTTTTCTGTGACTGGTGAGTACTCAACCAAGTCATTCTGAGAATA
GTGTATGCGGCGACCGAGTTGCTCTTGCCCGGCGTCAATACGGGATAATACCGCGCCACATAGCAGAACT
TTAAAAGTGCTCATCATTGGAAAACGTTCTTCGGGGCGAAAACTCTCAAGGATCTTACCGCTGTTGAGAT
CCAGTTCGATGTAACCCACTCGTGCACCCAACTGATCTTCAGCATCTTTTACTTTCACCAGCGTTTCTGG
GTGAGCAAAAACAGGAAGGCAAAATGCCGCAAAAAAGGGAATAAGGGCGACACGGAAATGTTGAATACTC
ATACTCTTCCTTTTTCAATATTATTGAAGCATTTATCAGGGTTATTGTCTCATGAGCGGATACATATTTG
AATGTATTTAGAAAAATAAACAAATAGGGGTTCCGCGCACATTTCCCCGAAAAGTGCCACCT
Features (pLannotate 1.2.2; 10 found; start..end, strand, type, name):
     70..105     +  CDS            rop (fragment): Rop protein, which maintains plasmids at low copy number; rop
    207..258     +  misc_feature   bom (fragment): basis of mobility region from pBR322
    321..339     +  promoter       SP6 promoter: promoter for bacteriophage SP6 RNA polymerase
    567..754     +  terminator     ADH1 terminator: S. cerevisiae ADH1; transcription terminator for the S. cerevisiae alcohol dehydrogenase 1 (ADH1) gene
    813..1156    +  promoter       TEF promoter: Ashbya gossypii TEF promoter
   1163..1727    +  CDS            NrsR (fragment): nourseothricin acetyltransferase; Streptomyces noursei nat1; confers resistance to nourseothricin
   1735..1932    +  terminator     TEF terminator: Ashbya gossypii TEF terminator
   2163..2751    -  rep_origin     ori: high-copy-number ColE1/pMB1/pBR322/pUC origin of replication
   2922..3782    -  CDS            AmpR: β-lactamase; bla; confers resistance to ampicillin, carbenicillin, and related antibiotics
   3783..3887    -  promoter       AmpR promoter: bla
