[The description below was written by a language model from this plasmid's Addgene catalogue record and pLannotate feature annotations shown in this document.]
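Description:
pNX3c-PK3 is a small (about 3.9 kb) E. coli-propagated template plasmid for epitope tagging of genes in fission yeast, built on the pFA6a-kanMX6 backbone. It carries no yeast replication origin in the annotated features. This fits the usual role of pFA6a-type modules, in which the cassette is amplified with primers bearing gene-specific homology and integrated at a chromosomal locus by homologous recombination. In bacteria the plasmid is maintained at high copy through a ColE1/pUC-type origin and selected with ampicillin via the bla gene and its native promoter. Short rop and bom fragments and an SP6 promoter are remnants of the parental backbone.

The payload consists of two parts. The first is a 3xPK tag, three copies of the PK (V5) epitope. The feature table does not annotate it, but it would be expected to lie in the unannotated stretch between the SP6 promoter and the S. cerevisiae ADH1 terminator, which would supply transcription termination for the tagged gene after integration. The second is the natMX6 marker, which replaces the kanMX6 cassette of the parent vector. Here the Ashbya gossypii TEF promoter and TEF terminator flank the Streptomyces noursei nourseothricin acetyltransferase gene, conferring resistance to nourseothricin (ClonNat) in yeast.

Together these elements allow a gene to be tagged with 3xPK and integrants to be selected on ClonNat, so the protein can be detected or immunoprecipitated with anti-V5/PK antibodies. The layout suggests C-terminal tagging, although the record does not say so. The associated publication concerns sequential and counter-selectable cassettes for fission yeast, but the record does not detail this plasmid's specific role in that series.
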