Addgene plasmid #78368: pNX3c-PK3
Purpose: fission yeast epitope tagging
Depositing lab: Kazunori Tomita. Depositing organization: University College London. Publication: Sequential and counter-selectable cassettes for fission yeast. Amelina H, Moiseeva V, Collopy LC, Pearson SR, Armstrong CA, Tomita K. BMC Biotechnol. 2016 Nov 8;16(1):76. 10.1186/s12896-016-0307-4 PubMed 27825338.
Backbone
  Vector backbone: pFA6a-kanMX6
  Selectable markers: ClonNat
Growth in bacteria
  Bacterial resistance: Ampicillin, 100 μg/mL
  Growth temperature: 37°C
  Growth strain: DH5alpha
  Copy number: High Copy
Gene/Insert 1
  Gene/Insert name: 3xPK (alt name: V5)
Gene/Insert 2
  Gene/Insert name: natMX6
  Species: S. cerevisiae (budding yeast), S. pombe (fission yeast)
Terms and licenses: Academic/Nonprofit Terms; Industry Terms: Not Available to Industry
How to cite: pNX3c-PK3 was a gift from Kazunori Tomita (Addgene plasmid # 78368 ; http://n2t.net/addgene:78368 ; RRID:Addgene_78368)
