>Addgene plasmid #78368 | pNX3c-PK3 | addgene partial sequence | sequence record 149908 | SP6 5'-ATTTAGGTGACACTATAG-3'
GTACGCTGCAGGTCGACGGATCCCCGGGTTAATTAACGCTAGCGGTAAGCCTATTCCTAACCCTCTTTTG
GGTCTCGATTCTACAGGTGGAAAACCAATCCCCAACCCACTCCTCGGCCTTGACTCAACTGGCAAACCCA
TACCAAATCCTTTACTTGGATTAGATAGTACCTCTAGAGATTGAGGCGCGCCACTTCTAAATAAGCGAAT
TTCTTATGATTTATGATTTTTATTATTAAATAAGTTATAAAAAAAATAAGTGTATACAAATTTTAAAGTG
ACTCTTAGGTTTTAAAACGAAAATTCTTATTCTTGAGTAACTCTTTCCTGTAGGTCAGGTTGCTTTCTCA
GGTATAGTATGAGGTCGCTCTTATTGACCACACCTCTACCGGCAGATCCGCTAGGAGATCTGTTTAGCTT
GCCTCGTCCCCGCCGGGTCACCCGGCCAGCGACATGGAGGCCCAGAATACCCTCCTTGACAGTCTTGACG
TGCGCAGCTCAGGGGCATGATGTGACTGTCGCCCGTATATTTAGCCCACACATCCCCATGTATAATCATT
TGCATCCATACATTTTGATGGCTGCACGGCGCGAAGCAAAAATTACGGCTCCTCGCTGCAGACCTGCGAG
CAGGGAAACGCTCCCCTCACAGACGCGTTGAATTGTCCCCACGCCGCGCCCCTGTAGAGAAATATAAAAG
GTTAGGATTTGCCACTGAGGTTCTTCTTTCATATACTTCCTTTTAAAATCTTGCTAGGATACAGTTCTCA
CATCACATCCGAACATAAACAACCATGGGTACCACTCTTGACGACACGGCTTACCGGTACCGCACCAGTG
TCCCGGGGGACGCCGAGGCCATCGAGGCACTGGATGGGTCCTTCACCACCGACACCGTCTTCCGCGTCAC
CGCCACCGGGGACGGCTTCACCCTGCGGGAGGTGCCGGTGGACCCGCCCCTGACCAAGGTGTTCCCCGAC
GACGAATCGGACGACGAATCGGACGACGGGGAGGACGGCGACCCGGACTCCCGGACGTTCGTC
