>Addgene plasmid #78368 | pNX3c-PK3 | addgene partial sequence | sequence record 149961 | Tef-promoter-F 5'-GGATACAGTTCTCACATCAC-3'
CACTCTTGACGACACGGCTTACCGGTACCGCACCAGTGTCCCGGGGGACGCCGAGGCCATCGAGGCACTG
GATGGGTCCTTCACCACCGACACCGTCTTCCGCGTCACCGCCACCGGGGACGGCTTCACCCTGCGGGAGG
TGCCGGTGGACCCGCCCCTGACCAAGGTGTTCCCCGACGACGAATCGGACGACGAATCGGACGACGGGGA
GGACGGCGACCCGGACTCCCGGACGTTCGTCGCGTACGGGGACGACGGCGACCTGGCGGGCTTCGTGGTC
GTCTCGTACTCCGGCTGGAACCGCCGGCTGACCGTCGAGGACATCGAGGTCGCCCCGGAGCACCGGGGGC
ACGGGGTCGGGCGCGCGTTGATGGGGCTCGCGACGGAGTTCGCCCGCGAGCGGGGCGCCGGGCACCTCTG
GCTGGAGGTCACCAACGTCAACGCACCGGCGATCCACGCGTACCGGCGGATGGGGTTCACCCTCTGCGGC
CTGGACACCGCCCTGTACGACGGCACCGCCTCGGACGGCGAGCAGGCGCTCTACATGAGCATGCCCTGCC
CCTAATCAGTACTGACAATAAAAAGATTCTTGTTTTCAAGAACTTGTCATTTGTATAGTTTTTTTATATT
GTAGTTGTTCTATTTTAATCAAATGTTAGCGTGATTTATATTTTTTTTCGCCTCGACATCATCTGCCCAG
ATGCGAAGTTAAGTGCGCAGAAAGTAATATCATGCGTCAATCGTATGTGAATGCTGGTCGCTATACTGCT
GTCGATTCGATACTAACGCCGCCATCCAGTGTTAAACGAGCTCGAATTCTAGGCTTCCTCGCTCACTGAC
TCGCTGCGCTCGGTCGTTCGGCTGCGGCGAGCGGTATCAGCTCACTCAAAGGCGGTAATACGGTTATCCA
CAGAATCAGGGGATAACGCAGGAAAGAACATGTGAGCAAAAGGCCAGCAAAAGGCCAGGAACCGTAAAAA
GGCCGCGTTGCTGGCGTTTTTCCATAGGCTC
